Addgene plasmid #173994: pGL3-noSV40-humanEC1.45_p300peak1-2_7XCoordinatorMutant
Purpose: Firefly luciferase enhancer reporter plasmid.
Depositing lab: Joanna Wysocka. Depositing organization: Stanford University. Publication: Loss of Extreme Long-Range Enhancers in Human Neural Crest Drives a Craniofacial Disorder. Long HK, Osterwalder M, Welsh IC, Hansen K, Davies JOJ, Liu YE, Koska M, Adams AT, Aho R, Arora N, Ikeda K, Williams RM, Sauka-Spengler T, Porteus MH, Mohun T, Dickel DE, Swigut T, Hughes JR, Higgs DR, Visel A, Selleri L, Wysocka J. Cell Stem Cell. 2020 Nov 5;27(5):765-783.e14. doi: 10.1016/j.stem.2020.09.001. Epub 2020 Sep 28. PubMed 32991838.
Backbone
  Vector backbone: pGL3-Promoter, GenBank: U47298.2
  Backbone manufacturer: Promega
  Backbone size w/o insert (bp): 5016
  Vector type: Luciferase
Growth in bacteria
  Bacterial resistance: Ampicillin, 100 μg/mL
  Growth temperature: 37°C
  Growth strain: DH5alpha
  Copy number: High Copy
Gene/Insert
  Gene/Insert name: p300 peak 1 and peak 2 from SOX9 enhancer cluster EC1.45 with all 7 Coordinator motifs mutated
  Species: H. sapiens (human)
  Insert size (bp): 1602
  Mutation: 7X Coordinator motif mutation #1-2-3-4-5-6-7
  Promoter: SV40 promoter
  Cloning method: Restriction Enzyme; 5′ cloning site unknown (unknown if destroyed)
  Sequencing primers: 5′ CGCTCTCCATCAAAACAAAACG; 3′ GAGTTAGGGGCGGGATGG
Terms and licenses: Academic/Nonprofit Terms; Industry Terms: Not Available to Industry
How to cite: pGL3-noSV40-humanEC1.45_p300peak1-2_7XCoordinatorMutant was a gift from Joanna Wysocka (Addgene plasmid # 173994 ; http://n2t.net/addgene:173994 ; RRID:Addgene_173994)
