[The description below was written by a language model from this plasmid's Addgene catalogue record and pLannotate feature annotations shown in this document.]
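Description:
pGL3-noSV40-humanEC1.45_p300peak1-2_7XCoordinatorMutant is a firefly luciferase enhancer reporter built on the Promega pGL3-Promoter backbone, intended for transfection into mammalian cells. It is maintained in E. coli as a high-copy plasmid through a ColE1/pUC-type origin and selected with ampicillin via the β-lactamase gene and its bla promoter. An f1 bacteriophage origin is also present. The short annotated fragments of SV40 large T antigen, TcR and lacZα are best read as backbone remnants rather than functional genes.

The payload is a 1,602 bp human sequence comprising p300 peak 1 and peak 2 of the SOX9 enhancer cluster EC1.45, in which all seven Coordinator motifs have been mutated. The insert itself is not annotated in the feature table, but an unannotated stretch of about the right size lies between the upstream synthetic poly(A) signal and RNA polymerase II pause site and the SV40 early promoter. These upstream elements reduce spurious read-through transcription from the backbone. This placement would put the test element directly upstream of the minimal promoter, which drives the luc+ coding sequence, terminated by the SV40 polyadenylation signal. The "noSV40" in the name is not explained in the record. Both the catalogue fields and the annotation list an SV40 promoter, and no SV40 enhancer is annotated.

Because luciferase output depends on how strongly the cloned element boosts the SV40 promoter, this mutant can be compared with a corresponding wild-type enhancer reporter to test how much the Coordinator motifs contribute to EC1.45 activity. The associated publication concerns long-range SOX9 enhancers in human neural crest and craniofacial disease.
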