Features (pLannotate 1.2.2; 12 found; start..end, strand, type, name):
     28..1680    +  CDS            luciferase: firefly luciferase; luc+; enhanced luc+ version of the luciferase gene
   1721..1842    -  polyA_signal   SV40 poly(A) signal: SV40 polyadenylation signal
   1865..1933    -  CDS            large T antigen (fragment): large T antigen from SV40 (simian virus 40)
   1955..2087    +  CDS            TcR (fragment): tetracycline efflux protein; tet; confers resistance to tetracycline
   2267..2855    -  rep_origin     ori: high-copy-number ColE1/pMB1/pBR322/pUC origin of replication
   3026..3886    -  CDS            AmpR: β-lactamase; bla; confers resistance to ampicillin, carbenicillin, and related antibiotics
   3887..3991    -  promoter       AmpR promoter: bla
   4018..4446    +  rep_origin     f1 ori (sequence partly withheld): f1 bacteriophage origin of replication; arrow indicates direction of (+) strand synthesis
   4478..4545    -  CDS            lacZα (fragment): LacZα fragment of β-galactosidase; lacZ fragment
   4604..4652    +  polyA_signal   poly(A) signal: synthetic polyadenylation signal
   4666..4757    +  misc_feature   pause site: RNA polymerase II transcriptional pause signal from the human α2 globin gene
   6414..6610    +  promoter       SV40 promoter: SV40 early promoter
>Addgene plasmid #173994 | pGL3-noSV40-humanEC1.45_p300peak1-2_7XCoordinatorMutant | addgene full sequence | sequence record 341795 | Addgene NGS Result
CATTCCGGTACTGTTGGTAAAGCCACCATGGAAGACGCCAAAAACATAAAGAAAGGCCCGGCGCCATTCT
ATCCGCTGGAAGATGGAACCGCTGGAGAGCAACTGCATAAGGCTATGAAGAGATACGCCCTGGTTCCTGG
AACAATTGCTTTTACAGATGCACATATCGAGGTGGACATCACTTACGCTGAGTACTTCGAAATGTCCGTT
CGGTTGGCAGAAGCTATGAAACGATATGGGCTGAATACAAATCACAGAATCGTCGTATGCAGTGAAAACT
CTCTTCAATTCTTTATGCCGGTGTTGGGCGCGTTATTTATCGGAGTTGCAGTTGCGCCCGCGAACGACAT
TTATAATGAACGTGAATTGCTCAACAGTATGGGCATTTCGCAGCCTACCGTGGTGTTCGTTTCCAAAAAG
GGGTTGCAAAAAATTTTGAACGTGCAAAAAAAGCTCCCAATCATCCAAAAAATTATTATCATGGATTCTA
AAACGGATTACCAGGGATTTCAGTCGATGTACACGTTCGTCACATCTCATCTACCTCCCGGTTTTAATGA
ATACGATTTTGTGCCAGAGTCCTTCGATAGGGACAAGACAATTGCACTGATCATGAACTCCTCTGGATCT
ACTGGTCTGCCTAAAGGTGTCGCTCTGCCTCATAGAACTGCCTGCGTGAGATTCTCGCATGCCAGAGATC
CTATTTTTGGCAATCAAATCATTCCGGATACTGCGATTTTAAGTGTTGTTCCATTCCATCACGGTTTTGG
AATGTTTACTACACTCGGATATTTGATATGTGGATTTCGAGTCGTCTTAATGTATAGATTTGAAGAAGAG
CTGTTTCTGAGGAGCCTTCAGGATTACAAGATTCAAAGTGCGCTGCTGGTGCCAACCCTATTCTCCTTCT
TCGCCAAAAGCACTCTGATTGACAAATACGATTTATCTAATTTACACGAAATTGCTTCTGGTGGCGCTCC
CCTCTCTAAGGAAGTCGGGGAAGCGGTTGCCAAGAGGTTCCATCTGCCAGGTATCAGGCAAGGATATGGG
CTCACTGAGACTACATCAGCTATTCTGATTACACCCGAGGGGGATGATAAACCGGGCGCGGTCGGTAAAG
TTGTTCCATTTTTTGAAGCGAAGGTTGTGGATCTGGATACCGGGAAAACGCTGGGCGTTAATCAAAGAGG
CGAACTGTGTGTGAGAGGTCCTATGATTATGTCCGGTTATGTAAACAATCCGGAAGCGACCAACGCCTTG
ATTGACAAGGATGGATGGCTACATTCTGGAGACATAGCTTACTGGGACGAAGACGAACACTTCTTCATCG
TTGACCGCCTGAAGTCTCTGATTAAGTACAAAGGCTATCAGGTGGCTCCCGCTGAATTGGAATCCATCTT
GCTCCAACACCCCAACATCTTCGACGCAGGTGTCGCAGGTCTTCCCGACGATGACGCCGGTGAACTTCCC
GCCGCCGTTGTTGTTTTGGAGCACGGAAAGACGATGACGGAAAAAGAGATCGTGGATTACGTCGCCAGTC
AAGTAACAACCGCGAAAAAGTTGCGCGGAGGAGTTGTGTTTGTGGACGAAGTACCGAAAGGTCTTACCGG
AAAACTCGACGCAAGAAAAATCAGAGAGATCCTCATAAAGGCCAAGAAGGGCGGAAAGATCGCCGTGTAA
TTCTAGAGTCGGGGCGGCCGGCCGCTTCGAGCAGACATGATAAGATACATTGATGAGTTTGGACAAACCA
CAACTAGAATGCAGTGAAAAAAATGCTTTATTTGTGAAATTTGTGATGCTATTGCTTTATTTGTAACCAT
TATAAGCTGCAATAAACAAGTTAACAACAACAATTGCATTCATTTTATGTTTCAGGTTCAGGGGGAGGTG
TGGGAGGTTTTTTAAAGCAAGTAAAACCTCTACAAATGTGGTAAAATCGATAAGGATCTGGATCCGTCGA
CCGATGCCCTTGAGAGCCTTCAACCCAGTCAGCTCCTTCCGGTGGGCGCGGGGCATGACTATCGTCGCCG
CACTTATGACTGTCTTCTTTATCATGCAACTCGTAGGACAGGTGCCGGCAGCGCTCTTCCGCTTCCTCGC
TCACTGACTCGCTGCGCTCGGTCGTTCGGCTGCGGCGAGCGGTATCAGCTCACTCAAAGGCGGTAATACG
GTTATCCACAGAATCAGGGGATAACGCAGGAAAGAACATGTGAGCAAAAGGCCAGCAAAAGGCCAGGAAC
CGTAAAAAGGCCGCGTTGCTGGCGTTTTTCCATAGGCTCCGCCCCCCTGACGAGCATCACAAAAATCGAC
GCTCAAGTCAGAGGTGGCGAAACCCGACAGGACTATAAAGATACCAGGCGTTTCCCCCTGGAAGCTCCCT
CGTGCGCTCTCCTGTTCCGACCCTGCCGCTTACCGGATACCTGTCCGCCTTTCTCCCTTCGGGAAGCGTG
GCGCTTTCTCATAGCTCACGCTGTAGGTATCTCAGTTCGGTGTAGGTCGTTCGCTCCAAGCTGGGCTGTG
TGCACGAACCCCCCGTTCAGCCCGACCGCTGCGCCTTATCCGGTAACTATCGTCTTGAGTCCAACCCGGT
AAGACACGACTTATCGCCACTGGCAGCAGCCACTGGTAACAGGATTAGCAGAGCGAGGTATGTAGGCGGT
GCTACAGAGTTCTTGAAGTGGTGGCCTAACTACGGCTACACTAGAAGAACAGTATTTGGTATCTGCGCTC
TGCTGAAGCCAGTTACCTTCGGAAAAAGAGTTGGTAGCTCTTGATCCGGCAAACAAACCACCGCTGGTAG
CGGTGGTTTTTTTGTTTGCAAGCAGCAGATTACGCGCAGAAAAAAAGGATCTCAAGAAGATCCTTTGATC
TTTTCTACGGGGTCTGACGCTCAGTGGAACGAAAACTCACGTTAAGGGATTTTGGTCATGAGATTATCAA
AAAGGATCTTCACCTAGATCCTTTTAAATTAAAAATGAAGTTTTAAATCAATCTAAAGTATATATGAGTA
AACTTGGTCTGACAGTTACCAATGCTTAATCAGTGAGGCACCTATCTCAGCGATCTGTCTATTTCGTTCA
TCCATAGTTGCCTGACTCCCCGTCGTGTAGATAACTACGATACGGGAGGGCTTACCATCTGGCCCCAGTG
CTGCAATGATACCGCGAGACCCACGCTCACCGGCTCCAGATTTATCAGCAATAAACCAGCCAGCCGGAAG
GGCCGAGCGCAGAAGTGGTCCTGCAACTTTATCCGCCTCCATCCAGTCTATTAATTGTTGCCGGGAAGCT
AGAGTAAGTAGTTCGCCAGTTAATAGTTTGCGCAACGTTGTTGCCATTGCTACAGGCATCGTGGTGTCAC
GCTCGTCGTTTGGTATGGCTTCATTCAGCTCCGGTTCCCAACGATCAAGGCGAGTTACATGATCCCCCAT
GTTGTGCAAAAAAGCGGTTAGCTCCTTCGGTCCTCCGATCGTTGTCAGAAGTAAGTTGGCCGCAGTGTTA
TCACTCATGGTTATGGCAGCACTGCATAATTCTCTTACTGTCATGCCATCCGTAAGATGCTTTTCTGTGA
CTGGTGAGTACTCAACCAAGTCATTCTGAGAATAGTGTATGCGGCGACCGAGTTGCTCTTGCCCGGCGTC
AATACGGGATAATACCGCGCCACATAGCAGAACTTTAAAAGTGCTCATCATTGGAAAACGTTCTTCGGGG
CGAAAACTCTCAAGGATCTTACCGCTGTTGAGATCCAGTTCGATGTAACCCACTCGTGCACCCAACTGAT
CTTCAGCATCTTTTACTTTCACCAGCGTTTCTGGGTGAGCAAAAACAGGAAGGCAAAATGCCGCAAAAAA
GGGAATAAGGGCGACACGGAAATGTTGAATACTCATACTCTTCCTTTTTCAATATTATTGAAGCATTTAT
CAGGGTTATTGTCTCATGAGCGGATACATATTTGAATGTATTTAGAAAAATAAACAAATAGGGGTTCCGC
GCACATTTCCCCGAAAAGTGCCACCTG
[124 nt withheld, positions 4018-4141]
C
[91 nt withheld, positions 4143-4233]
A
[49 nt withheld, positions 4235-4283]
CCTTTGACGTTGGAGTCCACGTTCTTT
[37 nt withheld, positions 4311-4347]
ACCCTATCTCGGTCTATTCTTTTGATTTATAAGGGATTTTGCCGATTTCGGCCTATTGGTTAAAAAATGA
GCTGATTTAACAAAAATTTAACGCGAATTTTAACAAAATATTAACGCTTACAATTTGCCATTCGCCATTC
AGGCTGCGCAACTGTTGGGAAGGGCGATCGGTGCGGGCCTCTTCGCTATTACGCCAGCCCAAGCTACCAT
GATAAGTAAGTAATATTAAGGTACGGGAGGTACTTGGAGCGGCCGCAATAAAATATCTTTATTTTCATTA
CATCTGTGTGTTGGTTTTTTGTGTGAATCGATAGTACTAACATACGCTCTCCATCAAAACAAAACGAAAC
AAAACAAACTAGCAAAATAGGCTGTCCCCAGTGCAAGTGCAGGTGCCAGAACATTTCTCTATCGATAGGT
ACCGAGCTCTTATTTAAGCAGCTGAATTTGAGGCGGCTAGTTTTGAGCACAATAGGTAAATTGACATTAA
ATAATATACTTGACGTTAGGCTTCTTTACTGTAACTCACTTCTGGATGGCATGTTGTTGTCTGTTTTTAC
CTTTCTCCTTCCCCGCCCCCCAATTGATCTATTAGGAAATAGAGAACTATCTTCATTTCTGCTCCTTCTT
CCAGGCTTGAATCTACACAACAGGCCACTCCCCAAAATTCCTCTGCTTAATTTAGAGAGCAGGTTTCAGG
GATTCACCTGGGAACAACAGCAGCAGGCACCTGACTCATATTCCTGGCGGAGAGGAAGGGAGGCCATGTA
GCTGCTCTTCCGTGGACGCGGATGCTTCCTGCCTCATAGCCGGGTCGCCTCCGCGCTAACCCCGTTGAAC
CTTGCAACCAGCCCCTCTAGAGTGTGGAAGAAAGGAGCATCGACCCAGCCTCAGGTTTCACTTCTGTTCT
AGTTTATCTATCCGGCTTAGATTGAGCATCTGTGCTTTCAGAAAATTTTCCCATTTTTGAATCACTAACA
GTACCCTTTATTCTTACTACTGCCAGGGATTCACTATTTTTAAACAGCTTTATTGTCATTTCAGTAGGAT
TTGGGGAAGAAAAGGAAGCGAATACATGTGTTCAATCCGTCATGTTGACTTGAAACTGCTGTTTTAAACT
GCTCTCTTTCTACGTATTTGATTCCTTTTGCTCTACCCATCCCCATGTGCCTCTACTTGTCAAGTATTGG
GAGATTATATAGGTTTCTTGTGTTTGTTGTGGTGATCAAAGTTTCTTGGGGCAGCGCCCTCATTATCTGT
CAGGCCTGGCTTCTACGGCTGAGATTGAGCACAGCCAAGCCTTTGCTCTCCCTACCACTTCTGTCTGTCC
GGCAGAAATTGAGCAGGAGCTTTTCTGTGGGATCTTTCCTTTCCTCTCAATTCTCTTTGCTGGAGAGCTC
TCCAGGATATTGGCAAGGATCTGAATTTGTGGCGCTAGCAGAGAAGCCCGAGTGAGTAACCAACTGTCCC
CAATTGTATTAGCCTTTTAAATAAAGGATTCCCAGCAAACATTCAGAAGAAACCATATGCCTTCCAGGGA
TAGGCAGCTGGAAGAGAGGGAAGAGATTAATACAGAAAAAAGCTATAGGCCATCCCGATCCTATTCTTCA
GTTCCTTTATTGGAGGCATTAAGTTTTATTTTATTAACTTCTTTCTTGCCCTTCAAAAGTTGAGGGTGCT
CACTCCAGGGCTTGTGGATATCTGCCCCAGAGAACCTCAGTGCAAAGGTTTGAAATCATGCTCAACTGTG
GCCGGAAGGATTGGGAGAGATCAGTGCTTGATTAACTTTTGCTCAATATTGGCCGGCCTCAGTTCCTGCA
GGAGAATTAATCTGTAGGTTCGAGTAAATTTTGGATCTCGGCGGATATTGAGCACATTGAGCCCACCCAG
ACCACCAAGATTTTGCAATCCTTTTCCTCACATTTAAATGGTACAAATGAATTCATTCCTCCTTACTCAG
TGAACAGAATAACTCTACCTCAAGGTTTTTCTCATATAGCATTCACTTGATTTTGCCTTCTTTTCCAAGA
AAGTATAGATTCGTTGGGGCAAGGAGATCTGCGATCTGCATCTCAATTAGTCAGCAACCATAGTCCCGCC
CCTAACTCCGCCCATCCCGCCCCTAACTCCGCCCAGTTCCGCCCATTCTCCGCCCCATCGCTGACTAATT
TTTTTTATTTATGCAGAGGCCGAGGCCGCCTCGGCCTCTGAGCTATTCCAGAAGTAGTGAGGAGGCTTTT
TTGGAGGCCTAGGCTTTTGCAAAAAGCTTGG
